Addgene plasmid #138244: pFP.R374
Purpose: Expresses the split mCherry reporter interrupted by the SaP-Hel artificially mini-intein (in cis)
Depositing lab: Baojun Wang. Depositing organization: University of Edinburgh. Publication: An expanded library of orthogonal split inteins enables modular multi-peptide assemblies. Pinto F, Thornton EL, Wang B. Nat Commun. 2020 Mar 23;11(1):1529. doi: 10.1038/s41467-020-15272-2. PubMed 32251274.
Backbone
  Vector backbone: pSB3T5
  Backbone manufacturer: BioBrick vector, IGEM registry
  Backbone size w/o insert (bp): 3252
  Total vector size (bp): 5716
  Vector type: Bacterial Expression, Synthetic Biology
Growth in bacteria
  Bacterial resistance: Tetracycline, 10 μg/mL
  Growth temperature: 37°C
  Growth strain: DH5alpha
  Copy number: Low Copy
Gene/Insert 1
  Gene/Insert name: araC
  Insert size (bp): 930
  Entrez Gene: araC (a.k.a. b0064, ECK0065)
  Promoter: iPC
  Cloning method: Gibson Cloning
  Sequencing primers: 5′ VF2 - TGCCACCTGACGTCTAAGAA
Gene/Insert 2
  Gene/Insert name: mCherryN(SGK).SaP-Hel*.(TSS)mCherryC.H6
  Species: Synthetic
  Insert size (bp): 1242
  Promoter: P(araBAD)
  Tag / fusion protein: 6xHis (C terminal on insert)
  Cloning method: Gibson Cloning
  Sequencing primers: 5′ araC_F2 - AACCCACTGGTGATACCATTCG; 3′ VR - ATTACCGCCTTTGAGTGAGC
Terms and licenses: Academic/Nonprofit Terms; Industry Terms: Not Available to Industry
How to cite: pFP.R374 was a gift from Baojun Wang (Addgene plasmid # 138244 ; http://n2t.net/addgene:138244 ; RRID:Addgene_138244)
