[The description below was written by a language model from this plasmid's Addgene catalogue record and pLannotate feature annotations shown in this document.]
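Description:
pFP.R374 is a 5.7 kb bacterial expression and synthetic-biology plasmid built on the BioBrick vector pSB3T5. It replicates in E. coli from a p15A origin, which gives a low-to-medium copy number and is compatible with ColE1-type plasmids, and it is selected with tetracycline through a tet promoter-driven efflux pump gene. The cloning region sits between the BioBrick prefix and suffix and is insulated from the backbone by flanking transcription terminators (T3Te, tonB, his operon). The feature table also flags short fragments of β-lactamase, an RSF origin and the pBR322 bom region. These appear to be backbone remnants or partial annotation matches rather than functional parts.

The payload is an arabinose-inducible reporter cassette. araC, the L-arabinose regulatory protein, is encoded on the reverse strand from its own promoter (listed as iPC) and diverges from the araBAD promoter, which drives the reporter gene. That gene encodes mCherry split into an N-terminal and a C-terminal portion, annotated as two separate mCherry fragments with a gap of roughly 500 bp between them. According to the catalogue entry, this gap holds SaP-Hel*, an artificial mini-intein placed in cis. The insert name suggests that SGK and TSS are the residues flanking the intein junctions, and a C-terminal 6xHis tag follows the mCherry C fragment. On arabinose induction, a single precursor protein is made. If the intein splices itself out, the two mCherry halves are joined, so restored red fluorescence would report splicing activity, and the His tag can serve for detection or purification of the products. The plasmid comes from a study characterising a library of orthogonal split inteins, where a cis-splicing construct like this would test the intein's intrinsic activity.
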