Features (pLannotate 1.2.2; 16 found; start..end, strand, type, name):
     48..77      -  terminator     T3Te terminator: phage T3 early transcription terminator
    124..145     +  misc_feature   BioBrick prefix: BioBrick prefix for parts that do not start with "ATG"
    146..1024    -  CDS            araC: L-arabinose regulatory protein; araC
   1051..1335    +  promoter       araBAD promoter: araBAD; promoter of the L-arabinose operon of E. coli; the araC regulatory gene is transcribed in the opposite direction (Guzman et al., 1995)
   1365..1841    +  CDS            mCherry (fragment): monomeric derivative of DsRed fluorescent protein (Shaner et al., 2004) mammalian codon-optimized
   2355..2585    +  CDS            mCherry (fragment): monomeric derivative of DsRed fluorescent protein (Shaner et al., 2004) mammalian codon-optimized
   2610..2630    +  misc_feature   BioBrick suffix: universal suffix for all parts
   2666..2697    +  terminator     tonB terminator: bidirectional E. coli tonB-P14 transcription terminator
   2744..2784    -  terminator     bacterial terminator (fragment): putative bacterial transcription terminator
   2797..3042    +  CDS            bla(M) (fragment): β-lactamase lacking the signal sequence; bla(M); allows cytosolic expression of β-lactamase
   3208..3752    +  rep_origin     p15A ori: Plasmids containing the medium-copy-number p15A origin of replication can be propagated in E. coli cells that contain a second plasmid with the ColE1 origin.
   3840..3895    +  rep_origin     RSF ori (fragment): Plasmids containing the RSF 1030 origin of replication can be propagated in E. coli cells that contain additional plasmids with compatible origins.
   3994..4020    -  misc_feature   bom (fragment): basis of mobility region from pBR322
   4368..4396    +  promoter       tet promoter: E. coli promoter for tetracycline efflux protein gene
   4444..5632    +  CDS            TcR (fragment): tetracycline efflux protein; tet; confers resistance to tetracycline
   5645..5704    +  terminator     his operon terminator: This putative transcriptin terminator from the E. coli his operon has a 2-bp deletion introduced during synthesis. Its efficiency has not been determined.
>Addgene plasmid #138244 | pFP.R374 | addgene full sequence | sequence record 273478 | Addgene NGS Result
TGCCACCTGACGTCTAAGAAAAGGAATATTCAGCAATTTGCCCGTGCCGAAGAAAGGCCCACCCGTGAAG
GTGAGCCAGTGAGTTGATTGCTACGTAATTAGTTAGTTAGCCCTTAGTGACTCGAATTCGCGGCCGCTTC
TAGAGTTATGACAACTTGACGGCTACATCATTCACTTTTTCTTCACAACCGGCACGGAACTCGCTCGGGC
TGGCCCCGGTGCATTTTTTAAATACCCGCGAGAAATAGAGTTGATCGTCAAAACCAACATTGCGACCGAC
GGTGGCGATAGGCATCCGGGTGGTGCTCAAAAGCAGCTTCGCCTGGCTGATACGTTGGTCCTCGCGCCAG
CTTAAGACGCTAATCCCTAACTGCTGGCGGAAAAGATGTGACAGACGCGACGGCGACAAGCAAACATGCT
GTGCGACGCTGGCGATATCAAAATTGCTGTCTGCCAGGTGATCGCTGATGTACTGACAAGCCTCGCGTAC
CCGATTATCCATCGGTGGATGGAGCGACTCGTTAATCGCTTCCATGCGCCGCAGTAACAATTGCTCAAGC
AGATTTATCGCCAGCAGCTCCGAATAGCGCCCTTCCCCTTGCCCGGCGTTAATGATTTGCCCAAACAGGT
CGCTGAAATGCGGCTGGTGCGCTTCATCCGGGCGAAAGAACCCCGTATTGGCAAATATTGACGGCCAGTT
AAGCCATTCATGCCAGTAGGCGCGCGGACGAAAGTAAACCCACTGGTGATACCATTCGCGAGCCTCCGGA
TGACGACCGTAGTGATGAATCTCTCCTGGCGGGAACAGCAAAATATCACCCGGTCGGCAAACAAATTCTC
GTCCCTGATTTTTCACCACCCCCTGACCGCGAATGGTGAGATTGAGAATATAACCTTTCATTCCCAGCGG
TCGGTCGATAAAAAAATCGAGATAACCGTTGGCCTCAATCGGCGTTAAACCCGCCACCAGATGGGCATTA
AACGAGTATCCCGGCAGCAGGGGATCATTTTGCGCTTCAGCCATACTTTTCATACTCCCGCCATTCAGAG
AAGAAACCAATTGTCCATATTGCATCAGACATTGCCGTCACTGCGTCTTTTACTGGCTCTTCTCGCTAAC
CAAACCGGTAACCCCGCTTATTAAAAGCATTCTGTAACAAAGCGGGACCAAAGCCATGACAAAAACGCGT
AACAAAAGTGTCTATAATCACGGCAGAAAAGTCCACATTGATTATTTGCACGGCGTCACACTTTGCTATG
CCATAGCATTTTTATCCATAAGATTAGCGGATCCTACCTGACGCTTTTTATCGCAACTCTCTACTGTTTC
TCCATTACTAGAGATTAAAGAGGAGAAATACTAGATGGTGAGCAAGGGCGAAGAAGACAACATGGCCATC
ATCAAGGAGTTCATGCGCTTCAAGGTGCACATGGAGGGCTCCGTGAACGGCCACGAGTTCGAGATCGAGG
GCGAGGGCGAGGGCCGCCCCTACGAGGGCACCCAGACCGCCAAGCTGAAGGTGACCAAGGGTGGCCCCCT
GCCCTTCGCCTGGGACATCCTGTCCCCTCAGTTCATGTACGGCTCCAAGGCCTACGTGAAGCACCCCGCC
GACATCCCCGACTACTTGAAGCTGTCCTTCCCCGAGGGCTTCAAGTGGGAGCGCGTGATGAACTTCGAGG
ACGGCGGCGTGGTGACCGTGACCCAGGACTCCTCCTTGCAGGACGGCGAGTTCATCTACAAGGTGAAGCT
GCGCGGCACCAACTTCCCCTCCGACGGCCCCGTAATGCAGAAGAAGACCATGGGCTGGGAGGCCTCCTCC
GAGCGGATGTACCCCGAGGACAGCGGCAAGTGCCTGAAACGCGGAACCGAAGTAATCATGTTTGATGGTA
CTACTAAGAAAGTAGAAGACGTGATTGTTGGAGATGTGCTTATGGGCCCAGACTCTACCCCGAGAAACGT
CCTGTCCCTGGGGCGAGGGCGTGAAATGATGTATGAAGTTAAACCGCGGAAAGGGGAGAGTTATACAGTT
AATGAAAGTCATATCCTGTCCCTGCGAACGACCACTGGAATCGCTAAAGGTTCCTGGCCGGATAATACAG
TCTTCGACATCAGTGTGCGTGATTGGCTGAAACTGCCGAAATATGTAACTGGTCCTAACGGTTATCTGAA
GGGTTGGCGCGTGCCTGTAGACTTCCCTCGCGGGTCTGCCGGTTCTGCCGCTGGCTCCGGAGTTTTAAAT
GTGGGGATTGAATCCATTACGCCAGTCGGAGTGGATGATTATTTCGGCTTTACCATCGATGGCGATTCTC
GGTTCTTATTGGGTGATTTTACAGTTACCCATAACACGAGTTCTGGCGCCCTGAAGGGCGAGATCAAGCA
GAGGCTGAAGCTGAAGGACGGCGGCCACTACGACGCTGAGGTCAAGACCACCTACAAGGCCAAGAAGCCC
GTGCAGCTGCCCGGCGCCTACAACGTCAACATCAAGTTGGACATCACCTCCCACAACGAGGACTACACCA
TCGTGGAACAGTACGAACGCGCCGAGGGCCGCCACTCCACCGGCGGCATGGACGAGCTGTACAAGCATCA
TCACCATCACCACTAATAATACTAGTAGCGGCCGCTGCAGGAGTCACTAAGGGTTAGTTAGTTAGATTAG
CAGAAAGTCAAAAGCCTCCGACCGGAGGCTTTTGACTAAAACTTCCCTTGGGGTTATCATTGGGGCTCAC
TCAAAGGCGGTAATCAGATAAAAAAAATCCTTAGCTTTCGCTAAGGATGATTTCTGCTAGAGATGGAATA
GACTGGATGGAGGCGGATAAAGTTGCAGGACCACTTCTGCGCTCGGCCCTTCCGGCTGGCTGGTTTATTG
CTGATAAATCTGGAGCCGGTGAGCGTGGGTCTCGCGGTATCATTGCAGCACTGGGGCCAGATGGTAAGCC
CTCCCGTATCGTAGTTATCTACACGACGGGGAGTCAGGCAACTATGGATGAACGAAATAGACAGATCGCT
GAGATAGGTGCCTCACTGATTAAGCATTGGTAACTGTCAGACCAAGTTTACTCATATATACTTTAGATTG
ATTTAAAACTTCATTTTTAATTTAAAAGGATCTAGGTGAAGATCCTTTTTGATAATCTCATGACCAAAAT
CCCTTAACGTGAGTTTTCGTTCCACTGAGCGTCAGACCCCTTAATAAGATGATCTTCTTGAGATCGTTTT
GGTCTGCGCGTAATCTCTTGCTCTGAAAACGAAAAAACCGCCTTGCAGGGCGGTTTTCGAAGGTTCTCTG
AGCTACCAACTCTTTGAACCGAGGTAACTGGCTTGGAGGAGCGCAGTCACCAAAACTTGTCCTTTCAGTT
TAGCCTTAACCGGCGCATGACTTCAAGACTAACTCCTCTAAATCAATTACCAGTGGCTGCTGCCAGTGGT
GCTTTTGCATGTCTTTCCGGGTTGGACTCAAGACGATAGTTACCGGATAAGGCGCAGCGGTCGGACTGAA
CGGGGGGTTCGTGCATACAGTCCAGCTTGGAGCGAACTGCCTACCCGGAACTGAGTGTCAGGCGTGGAAT
GAGACAAACGCGGCCATAACAGCGGAATGACACCGGTAAACCGAAAGGCAGGAACAGGAGAGCGCACGAG
GGAGCCGCCAGGGGGAAACGCCTGGTATCTTTATAGTCCTGTCGGGTTTCGCCACCACTGATTTGAGCGT
CAGATTTCGTGATGCTTGTCAGGGGGGCGGAGCCTATGGAAAAACGGCTTTGCCGCGGCCCTCTCACTTC
CCTGTTAAGTATCTTCCTGGCATCTTCCAGGAAATCTCCGCCCCGTTCGTAAGCCATTTCCGCTCGCCGC
AGTCGAACGACCGAGCGTAGCGAGTCAGTGAGCGAGGAAGCGGAATATATCCTGTATCACATATTCTGCT
GACGCACCGGTGCAGCCTTTTTTCTCCTGCCACATGAAGCACTTCACTGACACCCTCATCAGTGCCAACA
TAGTAAGCCAGTATACACTCCGCTAGCGCTGAGGTCTGCCTCGTGAAGAAGGTGTTGCTGACTCATACCA
GGCCTGAATCGCCCCATCATCCAGCCAGAAAGTGAGGGAGCCACGGTTGATGAGAGCTTTGTTGTAGGTG
GACCAGTTGGTGATTTTGAACTTTTGCTTTGCCACGGAACGGTCTGCGTTGTCGGGAAGATGCGTGATCT
GATCCTTCAACTCAGCAAAAGTTCGATTTATTCAACAAAGCCACGTTGTGTCTCAAAATCTCTGATGTTA
CATTGCACAAGATAAAAATATATCATCATGAACAATAAAACTGTCTGCTTACATAAACAGTAATACAAGG
GGTGTTTACTAGAGGAGATTCTCATGTTTGACAGCTTATCATCGATAAGCTTTAATGCGGTAGTTTATCA
CAGTTAAATTGCTAACGCAGTCAGGCACCGTGTATGAAATCTAACAATGCGCTCATCGTCATTCTCGGCA
CCGTCACCCTGGACGCTGTAGGCATAGGCTTGGTTATGCCGGTACTGCCGGGCCTCTTGCGGGATATCGT
CCATTCCGACAGTATTGCCAGTCACTATGGCGTGCTGCTTGCGCTCTATGCGTTGATGCAATTTCTTTGC
GCACCCGTTCTCGGAGCCCTGTCCGACCGCTTTGGCCGCCGTCCAGTCCTGCTCGCTTCGCTCCTTGGAG
CCACTATCGACTACGCGATCATGGCGACCACACCCGTCCTGTGGATTCTCTACGCCGGACGCATCGTGGC
GGGCATCACGGGTGCCACAGGTGCGGTTGCTGGTGCCTATATCGCCGACATCACCGATGGGGAAGATCGG
GCTCGCCACTTCGGGCTCATGAGCGCTTGTTTCGGCGTGGGTATGGTGGCAGGCCCCGTGGCCGGGGGAC
TGTTGGGTGCCATCTCCTTGCATGCACCATTCCTTGCGGCGGCGGTGCTCAACGGCCTCAACCTCCTCCT
GGGCTGCTTCCTTATGCAGGAATCGCATAAGGGAGAGCGCCGTCCGATGCCCTTGCGTGCCTTCAATCCA
GTCAGCTCCTTCCGGTGGGCGCGGGGCATGACTATCGTCGCCGCACTTATGACTGTTTTCTTTATCATGC
AACTCGTAGGACAGGTTCCGGCAGCGCTCTGGGTCATTTTCGGCGAGGACCGCTTTCGCTGGAGCGCGAC
GATGATCGGCCTGTCGCTTGCGGTATTCGGAATCTTGCACGCCCTCGCTCAAGCCTTCGTCACGGGCCCC
GCCACCAAACGTTTCGGCGAGAAGCAGGCCATTATCGCGGGCATGGCGGCCGACGCGCTGGGCTACGTCT
TGCTGGCGTTCGCGACGCGCGGCTGGATGGCCTTCCCCATTATGATTCTTCTCGCTTCCGGCGGCATCGG
TATGCCCGCGTTGCAGGCCATGCTGTCCCGCCAAGTAGATGACGACCATCAGGGACAGCTTCAAGGGTCG
CTCGCGGCTCTTACCAGCCTCACTTCGATCATTGGACCGCTGATCGTCACGGCGATTTATGCCGCCTCGG
CGAGCACATGGAACGGGTTGGCATGGATTGTAGGTGCCGCCCTTTACCTTGTCTGCCTCCCCGCGTTGCG
TCGCGGTGCATGGAGCCGGGCCACCTCGACCTAATAATACTAGCTCCGGCAAAAAAACGGGCAAGGTGTC
ACCACCCTGCCCTTTTTCTTTAAAACCGAAAAGATTACTTCGCGTT
